Addgene plasmid #68621: pMpGWB230
Purpose: (Empty Backbone) Gateway binary vector designed for transgenic research with Marchantia polymorpha as well as other plants
Depositing lab: Takayuki Kohchi. Depositing organization: Kyoto University, Graduate School of Biostudies. Publication: Development of Gateway Binary Vector Series with Four Different Selection Markers for the Liverwort Marchantia polymorpha. Ishizaki K, Nishihama R, Ueda M, Inoue K, Ishida S, Nishimura Y, Shikanai T, Kohchi T. PLoS One. 2015 Sep 25;10(9):e0138876. doi: 10.1371/journal.pone.0138876. eCollection 2015. PONE-D-15-25288 PubMed 26406247.
Backbone
  Vector backbone: pMpGWB200
  Backbone manufacturer: Kohchi Lab., Kyoto University
  Backbone size (bp): 9021
  Modifications to backbone: CaMV 35S promoter and coding sequence for tdTomato are cloned upstream and downstream of the Gateway cassette, respectively.
  Vector type: Plant Expression
  Promoter: Cauliflower mosaic virus 35S promoter
  Selectable markers: Gentamicin
  Tag / fusion protein: tdTomato (C terminal on insert)
Growth in bacteria
  Bacterial resistance: Chloramphenicol and Spectinomycin, 25 & 50 μg/mL
  Growth temperature: 37°C
  Growth strain: DB3.1
  Copy number: High Copy
Gene/Insert
  Cloning method: Gateway Cloning
Resource information
  A portion of this plasmid was derived from a plasmid made by: The Gateway cassette was provided by Tsuyoshi Nakagawa at Shimane University, Japan.
Terms and licenses: Academic/Nonprofit Terms; Industry Terms: Not Available to Industry
How to cite: pMpGWB230 was a gift from Takayuki Kohchi (Addgene plasmid # 68621 ; http://n2t.net/addgene:68621 ; RRID:Addgene_68621)
