[The description below was written by a language model from this plasmid's Addgene catalogue record and pLannotate feature annotations shown in this document.]
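Description:
pMpGWB230 is an empty Gateway destination binary vector for Agrobacterium-mediated plant transformation, built on the pMpGWB200 backbone and designed for transgenic work in the liverwort Marchantia polymorpha as well as other plants. The annotated sequence is about 13.1 kb. Outside the T-DNA, it carries a ColE1/pBR322-type origin with the bom mobilisation region for high-copy replication in E. coli. The pVS1 oriV, RepA and StaA functions support replication and stable maintenance in Agrobacterium. An aadA gene confers spectinomycin/streptomycin resistance for bacterial selection.

Between the nopaline-type right and left border repeats lie two units. The expression unit consists of a CaMV 35S promoter, a Gateway cassette, a tdTomato coding sequence and the NOS terminator. The Gateway cassette comprises attR1, a chloramphenicol resistance gene, ccdB and attR2. An LR reaction with an entry clone replaces the chloramphenicol/ccdB segment with the gene of interest, placing it in frame upstream of tdTomato. The protein is then expressed constitutively as a C-terminal red fluorescent fusion. Because ccdB poisons DNA gyrase, the unrecombined vector must be kept in a ccdB-tolerant strain such as DB3.1, under combined chloramphenicol and spectinomycin selection. The toxin also provides counter-selection against non-recombinant plasmids after the LR reaction.

The second unit is the plant selectable marker. It is a gentamicin acetyltransferase gene in the opposite orientation, driven by an enhanced 35S promoter with a duplicated enhancer and ending in the CaMV poly(A) signal. The vector belongs to a series offering four different plant selection markers. It is suited to overexpression and to following tdTomato-tagged fusion proteins by fluorescence in transformed plants.
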