Features (pLannotate 1.2.2; 31 found; start..end, strand, type, name):
     54..78      -  misc_feature   RB T-DNA repeat: right border repeat from nopaline C58 T-DNA
    144..298     -  CDS            lacZα (fragment): LacZα fragment of β-galactosidase; lacZ fragment
    301..321     -  misc_feature   MCS (fragment): pUC18/19 multiple cloning site
    812..1153    +  promoter       CaMV 35S promoter: strong constitutive promoter from cauliflower mosaic virus
   1179..1303    +  protein_bind   attR1: mutant version of attR; recombination site for the Gateway® LR reaction LR Clonase™
   1340..1370    +  promoter       lac UV5 promoter: E. coli lac promoter with an "up" mutation
   1394..1423    +  promoter       cat promoter (fragment): promoter of the E. coli cat gene encoding chloramphenicol acetyltransferase
   1424..2083    +  CDS            CmR: chloramphenicol acetyltransferase; cat; confers resistance to chloramphenicol
   2262..2420    +  CDS            ccdA (fragment): CCDA_ECO57 - Also known as H, letA. Experimental evidence at protein level: Swiss-Prot protein existence level 1. Antitoxin component of a type II toxin-antitoxin (TA) system which inhibits the post-segregational killing (PSK) of plasmid-free cells, also referred to as a plasmid addiction system. Binds to and blocks the activity of CcdB; will also remove bound CcdB protein from the CcdB-GyrA complex by forming a CcdA-CcdB complex, a process termed rejuvenation. Functions as a transcriptional corepressor for the ccdAB operon, repression also requires CcdB (By similarity). From Escherichia coli
   2425..2730    +  CDS            ccdB: CcdB, a bacterial toxin that poisons DNA gyrase; ccdB; Plasmids containing the ccdB gene cannot be propagated in standard E. coli strains.
   2771..2895    -  protein_bind   attR2: mutant version of attR; recombination site for the Gateway® LR reaction LR Clonase™
   2927..4356    +  CDS            tdTomato (fragment): tandem dimeric (pseudo-monomeric) derivative of DsRed (Shaner et al., 2004) mammalian codon-optimized
   4356..4411    -  misc_feature   MCS: pUC18/19 multiple cloning site
   4417..4669    +  terminator     NOS terminator: nopaline synthase terminator and poly(A) signal
   4725..4747    -  protein_bind   lac operator (fragment): The lac repressor binds to the lac operator to inhibit transcription in E. coli. This inhibition can be relieved by adding lactose or isopropyl-β-D-thiogalactopyranoside (IPTG). lac repressor encoded by lacI
   4751..4781    -  promoter       lac promoter: promoter for the E. coli lac operon
   4796..4817    -  protein_bind   CAP binding site: CAP binding activates transcription in the presence of cAMP. E. coli catabolite activator protein
   4902..5074    -  polyA_signal   CaMV poly(A) signal: cauliflower mosaic virus polyadenylation signal
   5131..5660    -  CDS            GmR (fragment): gentamycin acetyltransferase; aacC1; confers resistance to gentamycin
   5727..6403    -  promoter       CaMV 35S promoter (enhanced): cauliflower mosaic virus 35S promoter with a duplicated enhancer region
   6598..6622    -  misc_feature   LB T-DNA repeat: left border repeat from nopaline C58 T-DNA
   6881..6904    +  promoter       Pc promoter (fragment): intI1 (promoter lies within the coding sequence); class 1 integron promoter
   7080..7136    +  CDS            GmR (fragment): gentamycin acetyltransferase; aacC1; confers resistance to gentamycin
   7147..7934    +  CDS            SmR (fragment): aminoglycoside adenylyltransferase (Murphy, 1985); aadA; confers resistance to spectinomycin and streptomycin
   8180..8768    +  rep_origin     ori: high-copy-number ColE1/pMB1/pBR322/pUC origin of replication
   8954..9094    -  misc_feature   bom: basis of mobility region from pBR322
   9196..9235    -  CDS            rop (fragment): Rop protein, which maintains plasmids at low copy number; rop
   9438..9632    -  rep_origin     pVS1 oriV: origin of replication for the Pseudomonas plasmid pVS1 (Heeb et al., 2000)
   9698..10771   -  CDS            pVS1 RepA: replication protein from the Pseudomonas plasmid pVS1 (Heeb et al., 2000)
  11200..11829   -  CDS            pVS1 StaA: stability protein from the Pseudomonas plasmid pVS1 (Heeb et al., 2000)
  12389..12790   -  CDS            Y4CG_SINFN (fragment): Protein inferred from homology: Swiss-Prot protein existence level 3. From Sinorhizobium fredii (strain NBRC 101917 / NGR234).
>Addgene plasmid #68621 | pMpGWB230 | depositor full sequence | sequence record 122182 | pMpGWB230 sequence 13076 bps
TTTCACGCCCTTTTAAATATCCGATTATTCTAATAAACGCTCTTTTCTCTTAGGTTTACCCGCCAATATA
TCCTGTCAAACACTGATAGTTTAAACTGAAGGCGGGAAACGACAATCTGATCCAAGCTCAAGCTGCTCTA
GCATTCGCCATTCAGGCTGCGCAACTGTTGGGAAGGGCGATCGGTGCGGGCCTCTTCGCTATTACGCCAG
CTGGCGAAAGGGGGATGTGCTGCAAGGCGATTAAGTTGGGTAACGCCAGGGTTTTCCCAGTCACGACGTT
GTAAAACGACGGCCAGTGCCAAGCTTGCATGCCTGCAGGTCCCCAGATTAGCCTTTTCAATTTCAGAAAG
AATGCTAACCCACAGATGGTTAGAGAGGCTTACGCAGCAGGTCTCATCAAGACGATCTACCCGAGCAATA
ATCTCCAGGAAATCAAATACCTTCCCAAGAAGGTTAAAGATGCAGTCAAAAGATTCAGGACTAACTGCAT
CAAGAACACAGAGAAAGATATATTTCTCAAGATCAGAAGTACTATTCCAGTATGGACGATTCAAGGCTTG
CTTCACAAACCAAGGCAAGTAATAGAGATTGGAGTCTCTAAAAAGGTAGTTCCCACTGAATCAAAGGCCA
TGGAGTCAAAGATTCAAATAGAGGACCTAACAGAACTCGCCGTAAAGACTGGCGAACAGTTCATACAGAG
TCTCTTACGACTCAATGACAAGAAGAAAATCTTCGTCAACATGGTGGAGCACGACACACTTGTCTACTCC
AAAAATATCAAAGATACAGTCTCAGAAGACCAAAGGGCAATTGAGACTTTTCAACAAAGGGTAATATCCG
GAAACCTCCTCGGATTCCATTGCCCAGCTATCTGTCACTTTATTGTGAAGATAGTGGAAAAGGAAGGTGG
CTCCTACAAATGCCATCATTGCGATAAAGGAAAGGCCATCGTTGAAGATGCCTCTGCCGACAGTGGTCCC
AAAGATGGACCCCCACCCACGAGGAGCATCGTGGAAAAAGAAGACGTTCCAACCACGTCTTCAAAGCAAG
TGGATTGATGTGATATCTCCACTGACGTAAGGGATGACGCACAATCCCACTATCCTTCGCAAGACCCTTC
CTCTATATAAGGAAGTTCATTTCATTTGGAGAGAACACGGGGGACTCTAGAGTTATCAACAAGTTTGTAC
AAAAAAGCTGAACGAGAAACGTAAAATGATATAAATATCAATATATTAAATTAGATTTTGCATAAAAAAC
AGACTACATAATACTGTAAAACACAACATATCCAGTCACTATGGCGGCCCCTCGAGGGGCCGCATTAGGC
ACCCCAGGCTTTACACTTTATGCTTCCGGCTCGTATAATGTGTGGATTTTGAGTTAGGATCCGTCGAGAT
TTTCAGGAGCTAAGGAAGCTAAAATGGAGAAAAAAATCACTGGATATACCACCGTTGATATATCCCAATG
GCATCGTAAAGAACATTTTGAGGCATTTCAGTCAGTTGCTCAATGTACCTATAACCAGACCGTTCAGCTG
GATATTACGGCCTTTTTAAAGACCGTAAAGAAAAATAAGCACAAGTTTTATCCGGCCTTTATTCACATTC
TTGCCCGCCTGATGAATGCTCATCCGGAATTCCGTATGGCAATGAAAGACGGTGAGCTGGTGATATGGGA
TAGTGTTCACCCTTGTTACACCGTTTTCCATGAGCAAACTGAAACGTTTTCATCGCTCTGGAGTGAATAC
CACGACGATTTCCGGCAGTTTCTACACATATATTCGCAAGATGTGGCGTGTTACGGTGAAAACCTGGCCT
ATTTCCCTAAAGGGTTTATTGAGAATATGTTTTTCGTCTCAGCCAATCCCTGGGTGAGTTTCACCAGTTT
TGATTTAAACGTGGCCAATATGGACAACTTCTTCGCCCCCGTTTTCACCATGGGCAAATATTATACGCAA
GGCGACAAGGTGCTGATGCCGCTGGCGATTCAGGTTCATCATGCCGTTTGTGATGGCTTCCATGTCGGCA
GAATGCTTAATGAATTACAACAGTACTGCGATGAGTGGCAGGGCGGGGCGTAAAGATCTGGATCCGGCTT
ACTAAAAGCCAGATAACAGTATGCGTATTTGCGCGCTGATTTTTGCGGTATAAGAATATATACTGATATG
TATACCCGAAGTATGTCAAAAAGAGGTATGCTATGAAGCAGCGTATTACAGTGACAGTTGACAGCGACAG
CTATCAGTTGCTCAAGGCATATATGATGTCAATATCTCCGGTCTGGTAAGCACAACCATGCAGAATGAAG
CCCGTCGTCTGCGTGCCGAACGCTGGAAAGCGGAAAATCAGGAAGGGATGGCTGAGGTCGCCCGGTTTAT
TGAAATGAACGGCTCTTTTGCTGACGAGAACAGGGGCTGGTGAAATGCAGTTTAAGGTTTACACCTATAA
AAGAGAGAGCCGTTATCGTCTGTTTGTGGATGTACAGAGTGATATTATTGACACGCCCGGGCGACGGATG
GTGATCCCCCTGGCCAGTGCACGTCTGCTGTCAGATAAAGTCCCCCGTGAACTTTACCCGGTGGTGCATA
TCGGGGATGAAAGCTGGCGCATGATGACCACCGATATGGCCAGTGTGCCGGTCTCCGTTATCGGGGAAGA
AGTGGCTGATCTCAGCCACCGCGAAAATGACATCAAAAACGCCATTAACCTGATGTTCTGGGGAATATAA
ATGTCAGGCTCCCTTATACACAGCCAGTCTGCAGGTCGACCATAGTGACTGGATATGTTGTGTTTTACAG
TATTATGTAGTCTGTTTTTTATGCAAAATCTAATTTAATATATTGATATTTATATCATTTTACGTTTCTC
GTTCAGCTTTCTTGTACAAAGTGGTTGATAACAGCGCTGGAGGCTCCGGTGGGAGCATGGTGAGCAAGGG
CGAGGAGGTCATCAAAGAGTTCATGCGCTTCAAGGTGCGCATGGAGGGCTCCATGAACGGCCACGAGTTC
GAGATCGAGGGCGAGGGCGAGGGCCGCCCCTACGAGGGCACCCAGACCGCCAAGCTGAAGGTGACCAAGG
GCGGCCCCCTGCCCTTCGCCTGGGACATCCTGTCCCCCCAGTTCATGTACGGCTCCAAGGCGTACGTGAA
GCACCCCGCCGACATCCCCGATTACAAGAAGCTGTCCTTCCCCGAGGGCTTCAAGTGGGAGCGCGTGATG
AACTTCGAGGACGGCGGTCTGGTGACCGTGACCCAGGACTCCTCCCTGCAGGACGGCACGCTGATCTACA
AGGTGAAGATGCGCGGCACCAACTTCCCCCCCGACGGCCCCGTAATGCAGAAGAAGACCATGGGCTGGGA
GGCCTCCACCGAGCGCCTGTACCCCCGCGACGGCGTGCTGAAGGGCGAGATCCACCAGGCCCTGAAGCTG
AAGGACGGCGGCCACTACCTGGTGGAGTTCAAGACCATCTACATGGCCAAGAAGCCCGTGCAACTGCCCG
GCTACTACTACGTGGACACCAAGCTGGACATCACCTCCCACAACGAGGACTACACCATCGTGGAACAGTA
CGAGCGCTCCGAGGGCCGCCACCACCTGTTCCTGGGGCATGGCACCGGCAGCACCGGCAGCGGCAGCTCC
GGCACCGCCTCCTCCGAGGACAACAACATGGCCGTCATCAAAGAGTTCATGCGCTTCAAGGTGCGCATGG
AGGGCTCCATGAACGGCCACGAGTTCGAGATCGAGGGCGAGGGCGAGGGCCGCCCCTACGAGGGCACCCA
GACCGCCAAGCTGAAGGTGACCAAGGGCGGCCCCCTGCCCTTCGCCTGGGACATCCTGTCCCCCCAGTTC
ATGTACGGCTCCAAGGCGTACGTGAAGCACCCCGCCGACATCCCCGATTACAAGAAGCTGTCCTTCCCCG
AGGGCTTCAAGTGGGAGCGCGTGATGAACTTCGAGGACGGCGGTCTGGTGACCGTGACCCAGGACTCCTC
CCTGCAGGACGGCACGCTGATCTACAAGGTGAAGATGCGCGGCACCAACTTCCCCCCCGACGGCCCCGTA
ATGCAGAAGAAGACCATGGGCTGGGAGGCCTCCACCGAGCGCCTGTACCCCCGCGACGGCGTGCTGAAGG
GCGAGATCCACCAGGCCCTGAAGCTGAAGGACGGCGGCCGCTACCTGGTGGAGTTCAAGACCATCTACAT
GGCCAAGAAGCCCGTGCAACTGCCCGGCTACTACTACGTGGACACCAAGCTGGACATCACCTCCCACAAC
GAGGACTACACCATCGTGGAACAGTACGAGCGCTCCGAGGGCCGCCACCACCTGTTCCTGTACGGCATGG
ACGAGCTGTACAAGTAAGCTTGCATGCCTGCAGGTCGACTCTAGAGGATCCCCGGGTACCGAGCTCGAAT
TTCCCCGATCGTTCAAACATTTGGCAATAAAGTTTCTTAAGATTGAATCCTGTTGCCGGTCTTGCGATGA
TTATCATATAATTTCTGTTGAATTACGTTAAGCATGTAATAATTAACATGTAATGCATGACGTTATTTAT
GAGATGGGTTTTTATGATTAGAGTCCCGCAATTATACATTTAATACGCGATAGAAAACAAAATATAGCGC
GCAAACTAGGATAAATTATCGCGCGCGGTGTCATCTATGTTACTAGATCGGGAATTGGTTCCGGAACCAA
TTCGTAATCATGGTCATAGCTGTTTCCTGTGTGAAATTGTTATCCGCTCACAATTCCACACAACATACGA
GCCGGAAGCATAAAGTGTAAAGCCTGGGGTGCCTAATGAGTGAGCTAACTCACATTAGGCTGAATTAGGC
GCGCCTATTTCTGAATTCAACACATTGCGGACGTTTTTAATGTACTGAATTAACGCCGAATTAATTCGGG
GGATCTGGATTTTAGTACTGGATTTTGGTTTTAGGAATTAGATTTTATTGATAGAAGTATTTTACAAATA
CAAATACATACTAAGGGTTTCTTATATGCTCAACACATGAGCGAAACCCTATAGGAACCCTAATTCCCTT
ATCTGGGAACTACTCACACATTATTATGGAGAAACTCGAGCTTGTCGATCGACTCTAGGCCGGGAAGCCG
ATCTCGGCTTGAACGAATTGTTAGGTGGCGGTACTTGGGTCGATATCAAAGTGCATCACTTCTTCCCGTA
TGCCCAACTTTGTATAGAGAGCCACTGCGGGATCGTCACCGTAATCTGCTTGCACGTAGATCACATAAGC
ACCAAGCGCGTTGGCCTCATGCTTGAGGAGATTGATGAGCGCGGTGGCAATGCCCTGCCTCCGGTGCTCG
CCGGAGACTGCGAGATCATAGATATAGATCTCACTACGCGGCTGCTCAAACTTGGGCAGAACGTAAGCCG
CGAGAGCGCCAACAACCGCTTCTTGGTCGAAGGCAGCAAGCGCGATGAATGTCTTACTACGGAGCAAGTT
CCCGAGGTAATCGGAGTCCGGCTGATGTTGGGAGTAGGTGGCTACGTCTCCGAACTCACGACCGAAAAGA
TCAAGAGCAGCCCGCATGGATTTGACTTGGTCAGGGCCGAGCCTACATGTGCGAATGATGCCCATACTTG
AGCCACCTAACTTTGTTTTAGGGCGACTGCCCTGCTGCGTAACATCGTTGCTGCTGCGTACCATGGTCGA
TCGACAGATCTGCGAAAGCTCGAGAGAGATAGATTTGTAGAGAGAGACTGGTGATTTCAGCGTGTCCTCT
CCAAATGAAATGAACTTCCTTATATAGAGGAAGGGTCTTGCGAAGGATAGTGGGATTGTGCGTCATCCCT
TACGTCAGTGGAGATATCACATCAATCCACTTGCTTTGAAGACGTGGTTGGAACGTCTTCTTTTTCCACG
ATGCTCCTCGTGGGTGGGGGTCCATCTTTGGGACCACTGTCGGCAGAGGCATCTTGAACGATAGCCTTTC
CTTTATCGCAATGATGGCATTTGTAGGTGCCACCTTCCTTTTCTACTGTCCTTTTGATGAAGTGACAGAT
AGCTGGGCAATGGAATCCGAGGAGGTTTCCCGATATTACCCTTTGTTGAAAAGTCTCAATAGCCCTTTGG
TCTTCTGAGACTGTATCTTTGATATTCTTGGAGTAGACGAGAGTGTCGTGCTCCACCATGTTCACATCAA
TCCACTTGCTTTGAAGACGTGGTTGGAACGTCTTCTTTTTCCACGATGCTCCTCGTGGGTGGGGGTCCAT
CTTTGGGACCACTGTCGGCAGAGGCATCTTGAACGATAGCCTTTCCTTTATCGCAATGATGGCATTTGTA
GGTGCCACCTTCCTTTTCTACTGTCCTTTTGATGAAGTGACAGATAGCTGGGCAATGGAATCCGAGGAGG
TTTCCCGATATTACCCTTTGTTGAAAAGTCTCAATAGCCCTTTGGTCTTCTGAGACTGTATCTTTGATAT
TCTTGGAGTAGACGAGAGTGTCGTGCTCCACCATGTTGGCAAGCTGCTCTAGCCAATACGCAAACCGAAT
TCAGAAATAAATTCAGCCTAATTCGGCGTTAATTCAGTACATTAAAAACGTCCGCAATGTGTTATTAAGT
TGTCTAAGCGTCAATTTGTTTACACCACAATATATCCTGCCACCAGCCAGCCAACAGCTCCCCGACCGGC
AGCTCGGCACAAAATCACCACTCGATACAGGCAGCCCATCAGTCCGGGACGGCGTCAGCGGGAGAGCCGT
TGTAAGGCGGCAGACTTTGCTCATGTTACCGATGCTATTCGGAAGAACGGCAACTAAGCTGCCGGGTTTG
AAACACGGATGATCTCGCGGAGGGTAGCATGTTGATTGTAACGATGACAGAGCGTTGCTGCCTGTGATCA
ATTCGGGCACGAACCCAGTGGACATAAGCCTGTTCGGTTCGTAAGCTGTAATGCAAGTAGCGTATGCGCT
CACGCAACTGGTCCAGAACCTTGACCGAACGCAGCGGTGGTAACGGCGCAGTGGCGGTTTTCATGGCTTG
TTATGACTGTTTTTTTGGGGTACAGTCTATGCCTCGGGCATCCAAGCAGCAAGCGCGTTACGCCGTGGGT
CGATGTTTGATGTTATGGAGCAGCAACGATGTTACGCAGCAGGGCAGTCGCCCTAAAACAAAGTTAAACA
TCATGGGGGAAGCGGTGATCGCCGAAGTATCGACTCAACTATCAGAGGTAGTTGGCGTCATCGAGCGCCA
TCTCGAACCGACGTTGCTGGCCGTACATTTGTACGGCTCCGCAGTGGATGGCGGCCTGAAGCCACACAGT
GATATTGATTTGCTGGTTACGGTGACCGTAAGGCTTGATGAAACAACGCGGCGAGCTTTGATCAACGACC
TTTTGGAAACTTCGGCTTCCCCTGGAGAGAGCGAGATTCTCCGCGCTGTAGAAGTCACCATTGTTGTGCA
CGACGACATCATTCCGTGGCGTTATCCAGCTAAGCGCGAACTGCAATTTGGAGAATGGCAGCGCAATGAC
ATTCTTGCAGGTATCTTCGAGCCAGCCACGATCGACATTGATCTGGCTATCTTGCTGACAAAAGCAAGAG
AACATAGCGTTGCCTTGGTAGGTCCAGCGGCGGAGGAACTCTTTGATCCGGTTCCTGAACAGGATCTATT
TGAGGCGCTAAATGAAACCTTAACGCTATGGAACTCGCCGCCCGACTGGGCTGGCGATGAGCGAAATGTA
GTGCTTACGTTGTCCCGCATTTGGTACAGCGCAGTAACCGGCAAAATCGCGCCGAAGGATGTCGCTGCCG
ACTGGGCAATGGAGCGCCTGCCGGCCCAGTATCAGCCCGTCATACTTGAAGCTAGACAGGCTTATCTTGG
ACAAGAAGAAGATCGCTTGGCCTCGCGCGCAGATCAGTTGGAAGAATTTGTCCACTACGTGAAAGGCGAG
ATCACCAAGGTAGTCGGCAAATAATGTCTAGCTAGAAATTCGTTCAAGCCGACGCCGCTTCGCGGCGCGG
CTTAACTCAAGCGTTAGATGCACTAAGCACATAATTGCTCACAGCCAAACTATCAGGTCAAGTCTGCTTT
TATTATTTTTAAGCGTGCATAATAAGCCCTACACAAATTGGGAGATATATCATGCATGACCAAAATCCCT
TAACGTGAGTTTTCGTTCCACTGAGCGTCAGACCCCGTAGAAAAGATCAAAGGATCTTCTTGAGATCCTT
TTTTTCTGCGCGTAATCTGCTGCTTGCAAACAAAAAAACCACCGCTACCAGCGGTGGTTTGTTTGCCGGA
TCAAGAGCTACCAACTCTTTTTCCGAAGGTAACTGGCTTCAGCAGAGCGCAGATACCAAATACTGTCCTT
CTAGTGTAGCCGTAGTTAGGCCACCACTTCAAGAACTCTGTAGCACCGCCTACATACCTCGCTCTGCTAA
TCCTGTTACCAGTGGCTGCTGCCAGTGGCGATAAGTCGTGTCTTACCGGGTTGGACTCAAGACGATAGTT
ACCGGATAAGGCGCAGCGGTCGGGCTGAACGGGGGGTTCGTGCACACAGCCCAGCTTGGAGCGAACGACC
TACACCGAACTGAGATACCTACAGCGTGAGCTATGAGAAAGCGCCACGCTTCCCGAAGGGAGAAAGGCGG
ACAGGTATCCGGTAAGCGGCAGGGTCGGAACAGGAGAGCGCACGAGGGAGCTTCCAGGGGGAAACGCCTG
GTATCTTTATAGTCCTGTCGGGTTTCGCCACCTCTGACTTGAGCGTCGATTTTTGTGATGCTCGTCAGGG
GGGCGGAGCCTATGGAAAAACGCCAGCAACGCGGCCTTTTTACGGTTCCTGGCCTTTTGCTGGCCTTTTG
CTCACATGTTCTTTCCTGCGTTATCCCCTGATTCTGTGGATAACCGTATTACCGCCTTTGAGTGAGCTGA
TACCGCTCGCCGCAGCCGAACGACCGAGCGCAGCGAGTCAGTGAGCGAGGAAGCGGAAGAGCGCCTGATG
CGGTATTTTCTCCTTACGCATCTGTGCGGTATTTCACACCGCATATGGTGCACTCTCAGTACAATCTGCT
CTGATGCCGCATAGTTAAGCCAGTATACACTCCGCTATCGCTACGTGACTGGGTCATGGCTGCGCCCCGA
CACCCGCCAACACCCGCTGACGCGCCCTGACGGGCTTGTCTGCTCCCGGCATCCGCTTACAGACAAGCTG
TGACCGTCTCCGGGAGCTGCATGTGTCAGAGGTTTTCACCGTCATCACCGAAACGCGCGAGGCAGGGTGC
CTTGATGTGGGCGCCGGCGGTCGAGTGGCGACGGCGCGGCTTGTCCGCGCCCTGGTAGATTGCCTGGCCG
TAGGCCAGCCATTTTTGAGCGGCCAGCGGCCGCGATAGGCCGACGCGAAGCGGCGGGGCGTAGGGAGCGC
AGCGACCGAAGGGTAGGCGCTTTTTGCAGCTCTTCGGCTGTGCGCTGGCCAGACAGTTATGCACAGGCCA
GGCGGGTTTTAAGAGTTTTAATAAGTTTTAAAGAGTTTTAGGCGGAAAAATCGCCTTTTTTCTCTTTTAT
ATCAGTCACTTACATGTGTGACCGGTTCCCAATGTACGGCTTTGGGTTCCCAATGTACGGGTTCCGGTTC
CCAATGTACGGCTTTGGGTTCCCAATGTACGTGCTATCCACAGGAAAGAGACCTTTTCGACCTTTTTCCC
CTGCTAGGGCAATTTGCCCTAGCATCTGCTCCGTACATTAGGAACCGGCGGATGCTTCGCCCTCGATCAG
GTTGCGGTAGCGCATGACTAGGATCGGGCCAGCCTGCCCCGCCTCCTCCTTCAAATCGTACTCCGGCAGG
TCATTTGACCCGATCAGCTTGCGCACGGTGAAACAGAACTTCTTGAACTCTCCGGCGCTGCCACTGCGTT
CGTAGATCGTCTTGAACAACCATCTGGCTTCTGCCTTGCCTGCGGCGCGGCGTGCCAGGCGGTAGAGAAA
ACGGCCGATGCCGGGATCGATCAAAAAGTAATCGGGGTGAACCGTCAGCACGTCCGGGTTCTTGCCTTCT
GTGATCTCGCGGTACATCCAATCAGCTAGCTCGATCTCGATGTACTCCGGCCGCCCGGTTTCGCTCTTTA
CGATCTTGTAGCGGCTAATCAAGGCTTCACCCTCGGATACCGTCACCAGGCGGCCGTTCTTGGCCTTCTT
CGTACGCTGCATGGCAACGTGCGTGGTGTTTAACCGAATGCAGGTTTCTACCAGGTCGTCTTTCTGCTTT
CCGCCATCGGCTCGCCGGCAGAACTTGAGTACGTCCGCAACGTGTGGACGGAACACGCGGCCGGGCTTGT
CTCCCTTCCCTTCCCGGTATCGGTTCATGGATTCGGTTAGATGGGAAACCGCCATCAGTACCAGGTCGTA
ATCCCACACACTGGCCATGCCGGCCGGCCCTGCGGAAACCTCTACGTGCCCGTCTGGAAGCTCGTAGCGG
ATCACCTCGCCAGCTCGTCGGTCACGCTTCGACAGACGGAAAACGGCCACGTCCATGATGCTGCGACTAT
CGCGGGTGCCCACGTCATAGAGCATCGGAACGAAAAAATCTGGTTGCTCGTCGCCCTTGGGCGGCTTCCT
AATCGACGGCGCACCGGCTGCCGGCGGTTGCCGGGATTCTTTGCGGATTCGATCAGCGGCCGCTTGCCAC
GATTCACCGGGGCGTGCTTCTGCCTCGATGCGTTGCCGCTGGGCGGCCTGCGCGGCCTTCAACTTCTCCA
CCAGGTCATCACCCAGCGCCGCGCCGATTTGTACCGGGCCGGATGGTTTGCGACCGCTCACGCCGATTCC
TCGGGCTTGGGGGTTCCAGTGCCATTGCAGGGCCGGCAGACAACCCAGCCGCTTACGCCTGGCCAACCGC
CCGTTCCTCCACACATGGGGCATTCCACGGCGTCGGTGCCTGGTTGTTCTTGATTTTCCATGCCGCCTCC
TTTAGCCGCTAAAATTCATCTACTCATTTATTCATTTGCTCATTTACTCTGGTAGCTGCGCGATGTATTC
AGATAGCAGCTCGGTAATGGTCTTGCCTTGGCGTACCGCGTACATCTTCAGCTTGGTGTGATCCTCCGCC
GGCAACTGAAAGTTGACCCGCTTCATGGCTGGCGTGTCTGCCAGGCTGGCCAACGTTGCAGCCTTGCTGC
TGCGTGCGCTCGGACGGCCGGCACTTAGCGTGTTTGTGCTTTTGCTCATTTTCTCTTTACCTCATTAACT
CAAATGAGTTTTGATTTAATTTCAGCGGCCAGCGCCTGGACCTCGCGGGCAGCGTCGCCCTCGGGTTCTG
ATTCAAGAACGGTTGTGCCGGCGGCGGCAGTGCCTGGGTAGCTCACGCGCTGCGTGATACGGGACTCAAG
AATGGGCAGCTCGTACCCGGCCAGCGCCTCGGCAACCTCACCGCCGATGCGCGTGCCTTTGATCGCCCGC
GACACGACAAAGGCCGCTTGTAGCCTTCCATCCGTGACCTCAATGCGCTGCTTAACCAGCTCCACCAGGT
CGGCGGTGGCCCATATGTCGTAAGGGCTTGGCTGCACCGGAATCAGCACGAAGTCGGCTGCCTTGATCGC
GGACACAGCCAAGTCCGCCGCCTGGGGCGCTCCGTCGATCACTACGAAGTCGCGCCGGCCGATGGCCTTC
ACGTCGCGGTCAATCGTCGGGCGGTCGATGCCGACAACGGTTAGCGGTTGATCTTCCCGCACGGCCGCCC
AATCGCGGGCACTGCCCTGGGGATCGGAATCGACTAACAGAACATCGGCCCCGGCGAGTTGCAGGGCGCG
GGCTAGATGGGTTGCGATGGTCGTCTTGCCTGACCCGCCTTTCTGGTTAAGTACAGCGATAACCTTCATG
CGTTCCCCTTGCGTATTTGTTTATTTACTCATCGCATCATATACGCAGCGACCGCATGACGCAAGCTGTT
TTACTCAAATACACATCACCTTTTTAGACGGCGGCGCTCGGTTTCTTCAGCGGCCAAGCTGGCCGGCCAG
GCCGCCAGCTTGGCATCAGACAAACCGGCCAGGATTTCATGCAGCCGCACGGTTGAGACGTGCGCGGGCG
GCTCGAACACGTACCCGGCCGCGATCATCTCCGCCTCGATCTCTTCGGTAATGAAAAACGGTTCGTCCTG
GCCGTCCTGGTGCGGTTTCATGCTTGTTCCTCTTGGCGTTCATTCTCGGCGGCCGCCAGGGCGTCGGCCT
CGGTCAATGCGTCCTCACGGAAGGCACCGCGCCGCCTGGCCTCGGTGGGCGTCACTTCCTCGCTGCGCTC
AAGTGCGCGGTACAGGGTCGAGCGATGCACGCCAAGCAGTGCAGCCGCCTCTTTCACGGTGCGGCCTTCC
TGGTCGATCAGCTCGCGGGCGTGCGCGATCTGTGCCGGGGTGAGGGTAGGGCGGGGGCCAAACTTCACGC
CTCGGGCCTTGGCGGCCTCGCGCCCGCTCCGGGTGCGGTCGATGATTAGGGAACGCTCGAACTCGGCAAT
GCCGGCGAACACGGTCAACACCATGCGGCCGGCCGGCGTGGTGGTGTCGGCCCACGGCTCTGCCAGGCTA
CGCAGGCCCGCGCCGGCCTCCTGGATGCGCTCGGCAATGTCCAGTAGGTCGCGGGTGCTGCGGGCCAGGC
GGTCTAGCCTGGTCACTGTCACAACGTCGCCAGGGCGTAGGTGGTCAAGCATCCTGGCCAGCTCCGGGCG
GTCGCGCCTGGTGCCGGTGATCTTCTCGGAAAACAGCTTGGTGCAGCCGGCCGCGTGCAGTTCGGCCCGT
TGGTTGGTCAAGTCCTGGTCGTCGGTGCTGACGCGGGCATAGCCCAGCAGGCCAGCGGCGGCGCTCTTGT
TCATGGCGTAATGTCTCCGGTTCTAGTCGCAAGTATTCTACTTTATGCGACTAAAACACGCGACAAGAAA
ACGCCAGGAAAAGGGCAGGGCGGCAGCCTGTCGCGTAACTTAGGACTTGTGCGACATGTCGTTTTCAGAA
GACGGCTGCACTGAACGTCAGAAGCCGACTGCACTATAGCAGCGGAGGGGTTGGATCAAAGTACTTTGAT
CCCGAGGGGAACCCTGTGGTTGGCATGCACATACAAATGGACGAACGGATAAACCT
