>Addgene plasmid #68621 | pMpGWB230 | addgene partial sequence | sequence record 128259 | CAT-R 5'-GCAACTGACTGAAATGCCTC-3'
AAGCATAAAGTGTAAAGCCTGGGGTGCCTAATGCGGCCCCTCGAGGGGCCGCCATAGTGACTGGATATGT
TGTGTTTTACAGTATTATGTAGTCTGTTTTTTATGCAAAATCTAATTTAATATATTGATATTTATATCAT
TTTACGTTTCTCGTTCAGCTTTTTTGTACAAACTTGTTGATAACTCTAGAGTCCCCCGTGTTCTCTCCAA
ATGAAATGAACTTCCTTATATA
