>Addgene plasmid #68621 | pMpGWB230 | addgene partial sequence | sequence record 128260 | ccdB-Fwd 5'-GCATGATGACCACCGATATG-3'
TCTGCAGGTCGACCATAGTGACTGGATATGTTGTGTTTTACAGTATTATGTAGTCTGTTTTTTATGCAAA
ATCTAATTTAATATATTGATATTTATATCATTTTACGTTTCTCGTTCAGCTTTCTTGTACAAAGTGGTTG
ATAACAGCGCTGGAGGCTCCGGTGGGA
