>Addgene plasmid #68621 | pMpGWB230 | addgene partial sequence | sequence record 130203 | tdTomato-Rev 5'-tctttgatgacggccatgt-3'
CCGGTGCTGCCGGTGCCATGCCCCAGGAACAGGTGGTGGCGGCCCTCGGAGCGCTCGTACTGTTCCACGA
TGGTGTAGTCCTCGTTGTGGGAGGTGATGTCCAGCTTGGTGTCCACGTAGTAGTAGCCGGGCAGTTGCAC
GGGCTTCTTGGCCATGTAGATGGTCTTGAACTCCACCAGGTAGTGGCCGCCGTCCTTCAGCTTCAGGGCC
TGGTGGATCTCGCCCTTCAGCACGCCGTCGCGGGGGTACAGGCGCTCGGTGGAGGCCTCCCAGCCCATGG
TCTTCTTCTGCATTACGGGGCCGTCGGGGGGGAAGTTGGTGCCGCGCATCTTCACCTTGTAGATCAGCGT
GCCGTCCTGCAGGGAGGAGTCCTGGGTCACGGTCACCAGACCGCCGTCCTCGAAGTTCATCACGCGCTCC
CACTTGAAGCCCTCGGGGAAGGACAGCTTCTTGTAATCGGGGATGTCGGCGGGGTGCTTCACGTACGCCT
TGGAGCCGTACATGAACTGGGGGGACAGGATGTCCCAGGCGAAGGGCAGGGGGCCGCCCTTGGTCACCTT
CAGCTTGGCGGTCTGGGTGCCCTCGTAGGGGCGGCCCTCGCCCTCGCCCTCGATCTCGAACTCG
